>Addgene plasmid #161091 | pDONR221-SLC7A1_STOP | addgene full sequence | sequence record 353417 | Addgene NGS Result
CAAATAATGATTTTATTTTGACTGATAGTGACCTGTTCGTTGCAACACATTGATGAGCAATGCTTTTTTA
TAATGCCAACTTTGTACAAAAAAGCAGGCTCCACCATGGGCTGCAAGGTGCTGCTGAACATCGGCCAGCA
GATGCTGCGGAGAAAGGTGGTGGACTGCAGCAGGGAGGAGACCAGGCTGTCCAGGTGTCTGAATACATTT
GATCTGGTGGCCCTGGGAGTGGGAAGCACCCTGGGAGCCGGCGTGTATGTGCTGGCAGGAGCAGTGGCAA
GGGAGAACGCAGGCCCTGCCATCGTGATCTCTTTTCTGATCGCCGCCCTGGCAAGCGTGCTGGCAGGACT
GTGCTACGGAGAGTTCGGAGCAAGGGTGCCAAAGACAGGATCCGCCTACCTGTATTCTTACGTGACCGTG
GGCGAGCTGTGGGCCTTCATCACAGGCTGGAATCTGATCCTGTCCTATATCATCGGCACCAGCTCCGTGG
CAAGGGCATGGTCTGCCACATTTGACGAGCTGATCGGCCGGCCTATCGGCGAGTTCTCTAGAACCCACAT
GACACTGAACGCCCCTGGCGTGCTGGCCGAGAATCCAGATATCTTTGCCGTGATCATCATCCTGATCCTG
ACCGGCCTGCTGACACTGGGCGTGAAGGAGTCCGCCATGGTGAACAAGATCTTCACCTGCATCAATGTGC
TGGTGCTGGGCTTTATCATGGTGTCTGGCTTCGTGAAGGGCAGCGTGAAGAACTGGCAGCTGACCGAGGA
GGACTTTGGCAATACAAGCGGCCGGCTGTGCCTGAACAATGATACCAAGGAGGGCAAGCCAGGAGTGGGA
GGCTTCATGCCTTTCGGCTTTTCCGGCGTGCTGTCTGGAGCAGCAACATGCTTCTACGCCTTTGTGGGCT
TCGACTGTATCGCCACCACAGGCGAGGAGGTGAAGAACCCCCAGAAGGCCATCCCTGTGGGCATCGTGGC
CTCTCTGCTGATCTGCTTTATCGCCTATTTCGGCGTGAGCGCCGCCCTGACCCTGATGATGCCATACTTT
TGTCTGGACAACAATAGCCCCCTGCCTGATGCCTTCAAGCACGTGGGATGGGAGGGAGCAAAGTATGCAG
TGGCAGTGGGAAGCCTGTGCGCACTGTCTGCCAGCCTGCTGGGATCCATGTTCCCAATGCCCAGAGTGAT
CTACGCCATGGCCGAGGACGGCCTGCTGTTCAAGTTTCTGGCCAACGTGAATGATCGCACCAAGACACCC
ATCATCGCCACCCTGGCATCCGGAGCAGTGGCAGCCGTGATGGCCTTCCTGTTTGACCTGAAGGATCTGG
TGGACCTGATGTCCATCGGCACACTGCTGGCCTATTCTCTGGTGGCAGCATGCGTGCTGGTGCTGAGGTA
TCAGCCTGAGCAGCCAAATCTGGTGTACCAGATGGCCTCCACCTCTGATGAGCTGGACCCAGCCGATCAG
AACGAGCTGGCCAGCACAAATGACTCCCAGCTGGGCTTTCTGCCCGAGGCCGAGATGTTCTCCCTGAAGA
CCATCCTGTCTCCAAAGAACATGGAGCCCTCTAAGATCAGCGGCCTGATCGTGAATATCAGCACATCCCT
GATCGCCGTGCTGATCATCACCTTTTGCATCGTGACAGTGCTGGGAAGGGAGGCCCTGACCAAGGGCGCC
CTGTGGGCCGTGTTCCTGCTGGCAGGAAGCGCCCTGCTGTGCGCCGTGGTGACCGGCGTGATCTGGAGAC
AGCCCGAGAGCAAGACAAAGCTGTCCTTTAAGGTGCCCTTCCTGCCTGTGCTGCCAATCCTGTCCATCTT
TGTGAACGTGTACCTGATGATGCAGCTGGATCAGGGAACCTGGGTGCGGTTCGCCGTGTGGATGCTGATT
GGCTTTATCATCTATTTCGGCTACGGCCTGTGGCACTCTGAGGAGGCAAGCCTGGACGCAGATCAGGCAA
GAACACCTGACGGCAATCTGGATCAGTGCAAGTAAGACCCAGCTTTCTTGTACAAAGTTGGCATTATAAG
AAAGCATTGCTTATCAATTTGTTGCAACGAACAGGTCACTATCAGTCAAAATAAAATCATTATTTGCCAT
CCAGCTGATATCCCCTATAGTGAGTCGTATTACATGGTCATAGCTGTTTCCTGGCAGCTCTGGCCCGTGT
CTCAAAATCTCTGATGTTACATTGCACAAGATAAAAATATATCATCATGAACAATAAAACTGTCTGCTTA
CATAAACAGTAATACAAGGGGTGTTATGAGCCATATTCAACGGGAAACGTCGAGGCCGCGATTAAATTCC
AACATGGATGCTGATTTATATGGGTATAAATGGGCTCGCGATAATGTCGGGCAATCAGGTGCGACAATCT
ATCGCTTGTATGGGAAGCCCGATGCGCCAGAGTTGTTTCTGAAACATGGCAAAGGTAGCGTTGCCAATGA
TGTTACAGATGAGATGGTCAGACTAAACTGGCTGACGGAATTTATGCCTCTTCCGACCATCAAGCATTTT
ATCCGTACTCCTGATGATGCATGGTTACTCACCACTGCGATCCCCGGAAAAACAGCATTCCAGGTATTAG
AAGAATATCCTGATTCAGGTGAAAATATTGTTGATGCGCTGGCAGTGTTCCTGCGCCGGTTGCATTCGAT
TCCTGTTTGTAATTGTCCTTTTAACAGCGATCGCGTATTTCGTCTCGCTCAGGCGCAATCACGAATGAAT
AACGGTTTGGTTGATGCGAGTGATTTTGATGACGAGCGTAATGGCTGGCCTGTTGAACAAGTCTGGAAAG
AAATGCATAAACTTTTGCCATTCTCACCGGATTCAGTCGTCACTCATGGTGATTTCTCACTTGATAACCT
TATTTTTGACGAGGGGAAATTAATAGGTTGTATTGATGTTGGACGAGTCGGAATCGCAGACCGATACCAG
GATCTTGCCATCCTATGGAACTGCCTCGGTGAGTTTTCTCCTTCATTACAGAAACGGCTTTTTCAAAAAT
ATGGTATTGATAATCCTGATATGAATAAATTGCAGTTTCATTTGATGCTCGATGAGTTTTTCTAATCAGA
ATTGGTTAATTGGTTGTAACACTGGCAGAGCATTACGCTGACTTGACGGGACGGCGCAAGCTCATGACCA
AAATCCCTTAACGTGAGTTACGCGTCGTTCCACTGAGCGTCAGACCCCGTAGAAAAGATCAAAGGATCTT
CTTGAGATCCTTTTTTTCTGCGCGTAATCTGCTGCTTGCAAACAAAAAAACCACCGCTACCAGCGGTGGT
TTGTTTGCCGGATCAAGAGCTACCAACTCTTTTTCCGAAGGTAACTGGCTTCAGCAGAGCGCAGATACCA
AATACTGTTCTTCTAGTGTAGCCGTAGTTAGGCCACCACTTCAAGAACTCTGTAGCACCGCCTACATACC
TCGCTCTGCTAATCCTGTTACCAGTGGCTGCTGCCAGTGGCGATAAGTCGTGTCTTACCGGGTTGGACTC
AAGACGATAGTTACCGGATAAGGCGCAGCGGTCGGGCTGAACGGGGGGTTCGTGCACACAGCCCAGCTTG
GAGCGAACGACCTACACCGAACTGAGATACCTACAGCGTGAGCTATGAGAAAGCGCCACGCTTCCCGAAG
GGAGAAAGGCGGACAGGTATCCGGTAAGCGGCAGGGTCGGAACAGGAGAGCGCACGAGGGAGCTTCCAGG
GGGAAACGCCTGGTATCTTTATAGTCCTGTCGGGTTTCGCCACCTCTGACTTGAGCGTCGATTTTTGTGA
TGCTCGTCAGGGGGGCGGAGCCTATGGAAAAACGCCAGCAACGCGGCCTTTTTACGGTTCCTGGCCTTTT
GCTGGCCTTTTGCTCACATGTTCTTTCCTGCGTTATCCCCTGATTCTGTGGATAACCGTATTACCGCCTT
TGAGTGAGCTGATACCGCTCGCCGCAGCCGAACGACCGAGCGCAGCGAGTCAGTGAGCGAGGAAGCGGAA
GAGCGCCCAATACGCAAACCGCCTCTCCCCGCGCGTTGGCCGATTCATTAATGCAGCTGGCACGACAGGT
TTCCCGACTGGAAAGCGGGCAGTGAGCGCAACGCAATTAATACGCGTACCGCTAGCCAGGAAGAGTTTGT
AGAAACGCAAAAAGGCCATCCGTCAGGATGGCCTTCTGCTTAGTTTGATGCCTGGCAGTTTATGGCGGGC
GTCCTGCCCGCCACCCTCCGGGCCGTTGCTTCACAACGTTCAAATCCGCTCCCGGCGGATTTGTCCTACT
CAGGAGAGCGTTCACCGACAAACAACAGATAAAACGAAAGGCCCAGTCTTCCGACTGAGCCTTTCGTTTT
ATTTGATGCCTGGCAGTTCCCTACTCTCGCGTTAACGCTAGCATGGATGTTTTCCCAGTCACGACGTTGT
AAAACGACGGCCAGTCTTAAGCTCGGGCCC
Features (pLannotate 1.2.2; 10 found; start..end, strand, type, name):
      1..100     +  protein_bind   attL1: mutant version of attL; recombination site for the Gateway® LR reaction LR Clonase™
    106..1992    +  CDS            SLC7A1: SL7A1_HUMAN - Also known as ATRC1 From Homo sapiens (Human).
   1997..2096    -  protein_bind   attL2: mutant version of attL; recombination site for the Gateway® LR reaction LR Clonase™
   2114..2132    -  promoter       T7 promoter: promoter for bacteriophage T7 RNA polymerase
   2266..3075    +  CDS            KanR: aminoglycoside phosphotransferase; aph(3')-Ia; confers resistance to kanamycin in bacteria or G418 (Geneticin®) in eukaryotes
   3222..3810    +  rep_origin     ori: high-copy-number ColE1/pMB1/pBR322/pUC origin of replication
   3993..4085    +  CDS            lacI (fragment): lac repressor; lacI; The lac repressor binds to the lac operator to inhibit transcription in E. coli. This inhibition can be relieved by adding lactose or isopropyl-β-D-thiogalactopyranoside (IPTG).
   4140..4167    -  terminator     rrnB T2 terminator: transcription terminator T2 from the E. coli rrnB gene
   4299..4342    +  terminator     rrnB T1 terminator: Escherichia coli rrnB; transcription terminator T1 from the E. coli rrnB gene
   4389..4425    -  CDS            lacZα (fragment): LacZα fragment of β-galactosidase; lacZ fragment
