[The description below was written by a language model from this plasmid's Addgene catalogue record and pLannotate feature annotations shown in this document.]
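Description:
pDONR221-SLC7A1_STOP is a Gateway entry clone built on the pDONR221 backbone, carrying a codon-optimized open reading frame for human SLC7A1 (also known as CAT-1, HCAT1, ATRC1, ERR or REC1L), a member of the solute carrier family. The sequenced plasmid is about 4.4 kb, and the insert is recorded as roughly 1.9 kb. It is propagated in E. coli through a high-copy ColE1/pUC-type origin and selected with kanamycin via an aminoglycoside phosphotransferase (KanR) gene. Although the catalogue lists the vector type as mammalian expression, the feature table shows no eukaryotic promoter or polyadenylation signal upstream or downstream of the ORF, so the plasmid itself acts as a shuttle for the coding sequence rather than as an expression vector.

The SLC7A1 coding sequence sits between attL1 and attL2 sites, which are the substrates for an LR Clonase reaction. This allows directional transfer of the ORF into any attR-containing destination vector that supplies the desired promoter, tags and selection markers. This version keeps a stop codon at the end of the ORF, so it suits expression of the untagged protein or N-terminal fusions, whereas C-terminal fusions would need the companion clone without the stop codon that the depositor mentions. Other annotated elements are standard pDONR backbone features: rrnB T1 and T2 terminators upstream of the attL1 side that shield the insert from read-through transcription, a T7 promoter next to attL2 on the reverse strand, and short lacI and lacZα remnants. The M13 forward and reverse primer sites listed in the record serve for insert sequencing. The plasmid belongs to a consortium collection of SLC transporter clones made for transporter research and drug discovery.
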