Addgene plasmid #161091: pDONR221-SLC7A1_STOP
Purpose: Gateway entry clone with codon-optimized ORF sequence for subcloning into custom expression vectors. Contains a STOP codon at the end of the codon-optimized ORF sequence.
Depositing lab: RESOLUTE Consortium & Giulio Superti-Furga. Depositing organization: CeMM Research Center for Molecular Medicine. Publication: The RESOLUTE consortium: unlocking SLC transporters for drug discovery. Superti-Furga G, Lackner D, Wiedmer T, Ingles-Prieto A, Barbosa B, Girardi E, Goldmann U, Gurtl B, Klavins K, Klimek C, Lindinger S, Lineiro-Retes E, Muller AC, Onstein S, Redinger G, Reil D, Sedlyarov V, Wolf G, Crawford M, Everley R, ... Steppan CM. Nat Rev Drug Discov. 2020 Jul;19(7):429-430. doi: 10.1038/d41573-020-00056-6. PubMed 32265506.
Backbone
  Vector backbone: pDONR221
  Backbone manufacturer: ThermoFisher Scientific
  Backbone size w/o insert (bp): 2550
  Vector type: Mammalian Expression
Growth in bacteria
  Bacterial resistance: Kanamycin, 50 μg/mL
  Growth temperature: 37°C
  Growth strain: NEB Stable
  Copy number: High Copy
Gene/Insert
  Gene/Insert name: SLC7A1 (alt name: CAT-1, HCAT1, REC1L, ERR, ATRC1)
  Species: H. sapiens (human)
  Insert size (bp): 1890
  Entrez Gene: SLC7A1 (a.k.a. ATRC1, CAT-1, ERR, HCAT1, REC1L)
  Cloning method: Gateway Cloning
  Sequencing primers: 5′ M13-fwd; 3′ M13-rev
Terms and licenses: Academic/Nonprofit Terms; Industry Terms
Depositor comments: This plasmid contains a STOP codon at the end of the codon-optimized ORF. For the version of this plasmid that does not contain a STOP codon, please see Addgene plasmid 131925 For more information on the full Resolute plasmid collection, please see www.addgene.org/depositor-collections/re-solute/. Please provide your feedback on this plasmid to the RESOLUTE consortium by filling out their RESOLUTE repository feedback form: https://forms.office.com/Pages/ResponsePage.aspx?id=0e05yklzmkS7rjFGQL4N7z4feCLQvEJAmVcOCM_u885UN1JJRko0Ukg4TVQwNTZLOUxPQVJWT1NHUCQlQCN0PWcu
How to cite: pDONR221-SLC7A1_STOP was a gift from RESOLUTE Consortium & Giulio Superti-Furga (Addgene plasmid # 161091 ; http://n2t.net/addgene:161091 ; RRID:Addgene_161091)
