>Addgene plasmid #161091 | pDONR221-SLC7A1_STOP | depositor partial sequence | sequence record 312117 | Codon-optimized ORF of SLC7A1
ATGGGCTGCAAGGTGCTGCTGAACATCGGCCAGCAGATGCTGCGGAGAAAGGTGGTGGACTGCAGCAGGG
AGGAGACCAGGCTGTCCAGGTGTCTGAATACATTTGATCTGGTGGCCCTGGGAGTGGGAAGCACCCTGGG
AGCCGGCGTGTATGTGCTGGCAGGAGCAGTGGCAAGGGAGAACGCAGGCCCTGCCATCGTGATCTCTTTT
CTGATCGCCGCCCTGGCAAGCGTGCTGGCAGGACTGTGCTACGGAGAGTTCGGAGCAAGGGTGCCAAAGA
CAGGATCCGCCTACCTGTATTCTTACGTGACCGTGGGCGAGCTGTGGGCCTTCATCACAGGCTGGAATCT
GATCCTGTCCTATATCATCGGCACCAGCTCCGTGGCAAGGGCATGGTCTGCCACATTTGACGAGCTGATC
GGCCGGCCTATCGGCGAGTTCTCTAGAACCCACATGACACTGAACGCCCCTGGCGTGCTGGCCGAGAATC
CAGATATCTTTGCCGTGATCATCATCCTGATCCTGACCGGCCTGCTGACACTGGGCGTGAAGGAGTCCGC
CATGGTGAACAAGATCTTCACCTGCATCAATGTGCTGGTGCTGGGCTTTATCATGGTGTCTGGCTTCGTG
AAGGGCAGCGTGAAGAACTGGCAGCTGACCGAGGAGGACTTTGGCAATACAAGCGGCCGGCTGTGCCTGA
ACAATGATACCAAGGAGGGCAAGCCAGGAGTGGGAGGCTTCATGCCTTTCGGCTTTTCCGGCGTGCTGTC
TGGAGCAGCAACATGCTTCTACGCCTTTGTGGGCTTCGACTGTATCGCCACCACAGGCGAGGAGGTGAAG
AACCCCCAGAAGGCCATCCCTGTGGGCATCGTGGCCTCTCTGCTGATCTGCTTTATCGCCTATTTCGGCG
TGAGCGCCGCCCTGACCCTGATGATGCCATACTTTTGTCTGGACAACAATAGCCCCCTGCCTGATGCCTT
CAAGCACGTGGGATGGGAGGGAGCAAAGTATGCAGTGGCAGTGGGAAGCCTGTGCGCACTGTCTGCCAGC
CTGCTGGGATCCATGTTCCCAATGCCCAGAGTGATCTACGCCATGGCCGAGGACGGCCTGCTGTTCAAGT
TTCTGGCCAACGTGAATGATCGCACCAAGACACCCATCATCGCCACCCTGGCATCCGGAGCAGTGGCAGC
CGTGATGGCCTTCCTGTTTGACCTGAAGGATCTGGTGGACCTGATGTCCATCGGCACACTGCTGGCCTAT
TCTCTGGTGGCAGCATGCGTGCTGGTGCTGAGGTATCAGCCTGAGCAGCCAAATCTGGTGTACCAGATGG
CCTCCACCTCTGATGAGCTGGACCCAGCCGATCAGAACGAGCTGGCCAGCACAAATGACTCCCAGCTGGG
CTTTCTGCCCGAGGCCGAGATGTTCTCCCTGAAGACCATCCTGTCTCCAAAGAACATGGAGCCCTCTAAG
ATCAGCGGCCTGATCGTGAATATCAGCACATCCCTGATCGCCGTGCTGATCATCACCTTTTGCATCGTGA
CAGTGCTGGGAAGGGAGGCCCTGACCAAGGGCGCCCTGTGGGCCGTGTTCCTGCTGGCAGGAAGCGCCCT
GCTGTGCGCCGTGGTGACCGGCGTGATCTGGAGACAGCCCGAGAGCAAGACAAAGCTGTCCTTTAAGGTG
CCCTTCCTGCCTGTGCTGCCAATCCTGTCCATCTTTGTGAACGTGTACCTGATGATGCAGCTGGATCAGG
GAACCTGGGTGCGGTTCGCCGTGTGGATGCTGATTGGCTTTATCATCTATTTCGGCTACGGCCTGTGGCA
CTCTGAGGAGGCAAGCCTGGACGCAGATCAGGCAAGAACACCTGACGGCAATCTGGATCAGTGCAAGTAA
